Addgene plasmid #120436: EF1a_ETV2_P2A_Hygro_Barcode
Purpose: Barcoded lentiviral vector to express ETV2 in mammalian cells under control of EF1a promoter. Barcoded for transcript detection in single cell RNA-seq.
Depositing lab: Prashant Mali. Depositing organization: University of California, San Diego (UCSD). Publication: Mapping Cellular Reprogramming via Pooled Overexpression Screens with Paired Fitness and Single-Cell RNA-Sequencing Readout. Parekh U, Wu Y, Zhao D, Worlikar A, Shah N, Zhang K, Mali P. Cell Syst. 2018 Nov 12. pii: S2405-4712(18)30433-2. doi: 10.1016/j.cels.2018.10.008. PubMed 30448000.
Backbone
  Vector backbone: Unknown
  Backbone size w/o insert (bp): 9514
  Vector type: Lentiviral
  Selectable markers: Hygromycin
Growth in bacteria
  Bacterial resistance: Ampicillin, 100 μg/mL
  Growth temperature: 37°C
  Growth strain: Stbl3
  Copy number: High Copy
Gene/Insert
  Gene/Insert name: ETV2
  Species: H. sapiens (human)
  Insert size (bp): 1110
  Entrez Gene: ETV2 (a.k.a. ER71, ETSRP71)
  Promoter: EF1a
  Cloning method: Gibson Cloning
  Sequencing primers: 5′ 5'-ttctcaagcctcagacagtgg-3'
Terms and licenses: Academic/Nonprofit Terms; Industry Terms: Not Available to Industry
Depositor comments: 5' cloning site: BamHI (destroyed), 3' cloning site: BamHI (not destroyed).
How to cite: EF1a_ETV2_P2A_Hygro_Barcode was a gift from Prashant Mali (Addgene plasmid # 120436 ; http://n2t.net/addgene:120436 ; RRID:Addgene_120436)
