[The description below was written by a language model from this plasmid's Addgene catalogue record and pLannotate feature annotations shown in this document.]
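Description:
EF1a_ETV2_P2A_Hygro_Barcode is a lentiviral transfer plasmid for constitutive expression of the human ETS-family transcription factor ETV2 (also known as ER71 or ETSRP71) in mammalian cells. The backbone is recorded as unknown, but the annotated full sequence (about 10.6 kb) shows the layout of a third-generation style HIV-1 vector. A CMV enhancer/promoter is fused to a truncated 5' LTR to drive genomic RNA production in packaging cells. This is followed by the Ψ packaging signal with a partial gag sequence, the Rev response element for Rev-dependent nuclear export, and the cPPT/CTS element. A second truncated LTR lies downstream, preceded by a loxP site and followed by a bGH polyadenylation signal. In bacteria the plasmid is maintained through a high-copy ColE1/pUC-type origin and selected with ampicillin resistance. The backbone also carries an f1 origin and an SV40/EM7-driven bleomycin/Zeocin resistance cassette, which sits outside the LTR-flanked region.

Between the LTRs, the human EF-1α promoter drives the 1,110 bp ETV2 open reading frame, which was inserted by Gibson assembly. The hygromycin phosphotransferase gene (hph) follows it. According to the construct name, the two coding sequences are joined by a P2A self-cleaving peptide, so a single transcript yields both ETV2 and the hygromycin marker used to select transduced cells. The P2A itself is not separately annotated in the feature table. The barcode is likewise not annotated, so its exact position is not given; the record states only that it allows the transcript to be detected in single-cell RNA-seq. The plasmid comes from a study of pooled overexpression screens of cellular reprogramming, with paired fitness and single-cell RNA-sequencing readouts.
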