Features (pLannotate 1.2.2; 33 found; start..end, strand, type, name):
     30..82      -  misc_feature   bom (fragment): basis of mobility region from pBR322
    237..616     +  enhancer       CMV enhancer: human cytomegalovirus immediate early enhancer
    617..816     +  promoter       CMV promoter: human cytomegalovirus (CMV) immediate early promoter
    834..1014    +  LTR            5' LTR (truncated): truncated 5' long terminal repeat (LTR) from HIV-1
   1061..1186    +  misc_feature   HIV-1 Ψ: packaging signal of human immunodeficiency virus type 1
   1170..1533    +  CDS            HIV-1 gag (fragment): gag protein from human immunodeficiency virus 1; gag
   1679..1912    +  misc_feature   RRE: The Rev response element (RRE) of HIV-1 allows for Rev-dependent mRNA export from the nucleus to the cytoplasm.
   2289..2389    +  CDS            Rev (fragment): human immunodeficiency virus 1 (HIV-1) Rev protein; rev; enhances nuclear export of unspliced and incompletely spliced viral mRNAs
   2439..2556    +  misc_feature   cPPT/CTS: central polypurine tract and central termination sequence of HIV-1
   2619..2685    +  CDS            small t antigen (fragment): SV40 (simian virus 40) small t antigen
   2692..3870    +  promoter       EF-1α promoter: strong constitutive promoter for human elongation factor EF-1α
   3887..3905    +  promoter       T7 promoter: promoter for bacteriophage T7 RNA polymerase
   3925..3960    -  misc_feature   MCS (fragment): pBluescript multiple cloning site
   3969..5078    +  CDS            ETV2: ETV2_HUMAN - Also known as ER71, ETSRP71. Experimental evidence at transcript level: Swiss-Prot protein existence level 2. Binds to DNA sequences containing the consensus pentanucleotide 5'-CGGA[AT]-3'. From Homo sapiens (Human).
   5145..6167    +  CDS            hph: KHYB_ECOLX - Experimental evidence at protein level: Swiss-Prot protein existence level 1. The aminoglycoside phosphotransferases achieve inactivation of their antibiotic substrates by phosphorylation. Only phosphorylates hygromycin and closely related compounds such as demethyl analogs and destomycin. From Escherichia coli.
   6251..6364    +  CDS            nef (fragment): NEF_HV1LA - Experimental evidence at protein level: Swiss-Prot protein existence level 1. Extracellular Nef protein targets CD4(+) T-lymphocytes for apoptosis by interacting with CXCR4 surface receptors. From Human immunodeficiency virus type 1 group M subtype B (isolate Lai) (HIV-1).
   6362..6395    +  protein_bind   loxP: Cre-mediated recombination occurs in the 8-bp core sequence (GCATACAT). Cre recombinase
   6420..6600    +  LTR            5' LTR (truncated): truncated 5' long terminal repeat (LTR) from HIV-1
   6632..6856    +  polyA_signal   bGH poly(A) signal: bovine growth hormone polyadenylation signal
   6860..6881    +  promoter       SV40 promoter (fragment): SV40 enhancer and early promoter
   6902..7330    +  rep_origin     f1 ori (sequence partly withheld): f1 bacteriophage origin of replication; arrow indicates direction of (+) strand synthesis
   7344..7673    +  promoter       SV40 promoter: SV40 enhancer and early promoter
   7721..7768    +  promoter       EM7 promoter: synthetic bacterial promoter&nbsp
   7787..8161    +  CDS            BleoR: antibiotic-binding protein; Sh ble from Streptoalloteichus hindustanus; confers resistance to bleomycin, phleomycin, and Zeocin™
   8171..8296    +  CDS            ble (fragment): BLE_KLEPN - Experimental evidence at protein level: Swiss-Prot protein existence level 1. Binding protein with a strong affinity to the bleomycin family of antibiotics. Binds to CL990; an antimitotic-antibiotic compound. From Klebsiella pneumoniae.
   8291..8412    +  polyA_signal   SV40 poly(A) signal: SV40 polyadenylation signal
   8485..8501    -  protein_bind   lac operator: The lac repressor binds to the lac operator to inhibit transcription in E. coli. This inhibition can be relieved by adding lactose or isopropyl-β-D-thiogalactopyranoside (IPTG). lac repressor encoded by lacI
   8509..8539    -  promoter       lac promoter: promoter for the E. coli lac operon
   8554..8575    -  protein_bind   CAP binding site: CAP binding activates transcription in the presence of cAMP. E. coli catabolite activator protein
   8588..8680    -  CDS            lacI (fragment): lac repressor; lacI; The lac repressor binds to the lac operator to inhibit transcription in E. coli. This inhibition can be relieved by adding lactose or isopropyl-β-D-thiogalactopyranoside (IPTG).
   8863..9451    -  rep_origin     ori: high-copy-number ColE1/pMB1/pBR322/pUC origin of replication
   9622..10482   -  CDS            AmpR: β-lactamase; bla; confers resistance to ampicillin, carbenicillin, and related antibiotics
  10483..10587   -  promoter       AmpR promoter: bla
>Addgene plasmid #120436 | EF1a_ETV2_P2A_Hygro_Barcode | addgene full sequence | sequence record 234514 | Addgene NGS Result
TCGACGGATCGGGAGATCTCCCGATCCCCTATGGTGCACTCTCAGTACAATCTGCTCTGATGCCGCATAG
TTAAGCCAGTATCTGCTCCCTGCTTGTGTGTTGGAGGTCGCTGAGTAGTGCGCGAGCAAAATTTAAGCTA
CAACAAGGCAAGGCTTGACCGACAATTGCATGAAGAATCTGCTTAGGGTTAGGCGTTTTGCGCTGCTTCG
CGATGTACGGGCCAGATATACGCGTTGACATTGATTATTGACTAGTTATTAATAGTAATCAATTACGGGG
TCATTAGTTCATAGCCCATATATGGAGTTCCGCGTTACATAACTTACGGTAAATGGCCCGCCTGGCTGAC
CGCCCAACGACCCCCGCCCATTGACGTCAATAATGACGTATGTTCCCATAGTAACGCCAATAGGGACTTT
CCATTGACGTCAATGGGTGGAGTATTTACGGTAAACTGCCCACTTGGCAGTACATCAAGTGTATCATATG
CCAAGTACGCCCCCTATTGACGTCAATGACGGTAAATGGCCCGCCTGGCATTATGCCCAGTACATGACCT
TATGGGACTTTCCTACTTGGCAGTACATCTACGTATTAGTCATCGCTATTACCATGGTGATGCGGTTTTG
GCAGTACATCAATGGGCGTGGATAGCGGTTTGACTCACGGGGATTTCCAAGTCTCCACCCCATTGACGTC
AATGGGAGTTTGTTTTGGCACCAAAATCAACGGGACTTTCCAAAATGTCGTAACAACTCCGCCCCATTGA
CGCAAATGGGCGGTAGGCGTGTACGGTGGGAGGTCTATATAAGCAGCGCGTTTTGCCTGTACTGGGTCTC
TCTGGTTAGACCAGATCTGAGCCTGGGAGCTCTCTGGCTAACTAGGGAACCCACTGCTTAAGCCTCAATA
AAGCTTGCCTTGAGTGCTTCAAGTAGTGTGTGCCCGTCTGTTGTGTGACTCTGGTAACTAGAGATCCCTC
AGACCCTTTTAGTCAGTGTGGAAAATCTCTAGCAGTGGCGCCCGAACAGGGACTTGAAAGCGAAAGGGAA
ACCAGAGGAGCTCTCTCGACGCAGGACTCGGCTTGCTGAAGCGCGCACGGCAAGAGGCGAGGGGCGGCGA
CTGGTGAGTACGCCAAAAATTTTGACTAGCGGAGGCTAGAAGGAGAGAGATGGGTGCGAGAGCGTCAGTA
TTAAGCGGGGGAGAATTAGATCGCGATGGGAAAAAATTCGGTTAAGGCCAGGGGGAAAGAAAAAATATAA
ATTAAAACATATAGTATGGGCAAGCAGGGAGCTAGAACGATTCGCAGTTAATCCTGGCCTGTTAGAAACA
TCAGAAGGCTGTAGACAAATACTGGGACAGCTACAACCATCCCTTCAGACAGGATCAGAAGAACTTAGAT
CATTATATAATACAGTAGCAACCCTCTATTGTGTGCATCAAAGGATAGAGATAAAAGACACCAAGGAAGC
TTTAGACAAGATAGAGGAAGAGCAAAACAAAAGTAAGACCACCGCACAGCAAGCGGCCGCTGATCTTCAG
ACCTGGAGGAGGAGATATGAGGGACAATTGGAGAAGTGAATTATATAAATATAAAGTAGTAAAAATTGAA
CCATTAGGAGTAGCACCCACCAAGGCAAAGAGAAGAGTGGTGCAGAGAGAAAAAAGAGCAGTGGGAATAG
GAGCTTTGTTCCTTGGGTTCTTGGGAGCAGCAGGAAGCACTATGGGCGCAGCGTCAATGACGCTGACGGT
ACAGGCCAGACAATTATTGTCTGGTATAGTGCAGCAGCAGAACAATTTGCTGAGGGCTATTGAGGCGCAA
CAGCATCTGTTGCAACTCACAGTCTGGGGCATCAAGCAGCTCCAGGCAAGAATCCTGGCTGTGGAAAGAT
ACCTAAAGGATCAACAGCTCCTGGGGATTTGGGGTTGCTCTGGAAAACTCATTTGCACCACTGCTGTGCC
TTGGAATGCTAGTTGGAGTAATAAATCTCTGGAACAGATTTGGAATCACACGACCTGGATGGAGTGGGAC
AGAGAAATTAACAATTACACAAGCTTAATACACTCCTTAATTGAAGAATCGCAAAACCAGCAAGAAAAGA
ATGAACAAGAATTATTGGAATTAGATAAATGGGCAAGTTTGTGGAATTGGTTTAACATAACAAATTGGCT
GTGGTATATAAAATTATTCATAATGATAGTAGGAGGCTTGGTAGGTTTAAGAATAGTTTTTGCTGTACTT
TCTATAGTGAATAGAGTTAGGCAGGGATATTCACCATTATCGTTTCAGACCCACCTCCCAACCCCGAGGG
GACCCGACAGGCCCGAAGGAATAGAAGAAGAAGGTGGAGAGAGAGACAGAGACAGATCCATTCGATTAGT
GAACGGATCGGCACTGCGTGCGCCAATTCTGCAGACAAATGGCAGTATTCATCCACAATTTTAAAAGAAA
AGGGGGGATTGGGGGGTACAGTGCAGGGGAAAGAATAGTAGACATAATAGCAACAGACATACAAACTAAA
GAATTACAAAAACAAATTACAAAAATTCAAAATTTTCGGGTTTATTACAGGGACAGCAGAGATCCAGTTT
GGTTAATTAATCGATAAGCTTTGCAAAGATGGATAAAGTTTTAAACAGAGAGGAATCTTTGCAGCTAATG
GACCTTCTAGGTCTTGAAAGGAGTGGGAATTGGCTCCGGTGCCCGTCAGTGGGCAGAGCGCACATCGCCC
ACAGTCCCCGAGAAGTTGGGGGGAGGGGTCGGCAATTGAACCGGTGCCTAGAGAAGGTGGCGCGGGGTAA
ACTGGGAAAGTGATGTCGTGTACTGGCTCCGCCTTTTTCCCGAGGGTGGGGGAGAACCGTATATAAGTGC
AGTAGTCGCCGTGAACGTTCTTTTTCGCAACGGGTTTGCCGCCAGAACACAGGTAAGTGCCGTGTGTGGT
TCCCGCGGGCCTGGCCTCTTTACGGGTTATGGCCCTTGCGTGCCTTGAATTACTTCCACCTGGCTGCAGT
ACGTGATTCTTGATCCCGAGCTTCGGGTTGGAAGTGGGTGGGAGAGTTCGAGGCCTTGCGCTTAAGGAGC
CCCTTCGCCTCGTGCTTGAGTTGAGGCCTGGCCTGGGCGCTGGGGCCGCCGCGTGCGAATCTGGTGGCAC
CTTCGCGCCTGTCTCGCTGCTTTCGATAAGTCTCTAGCCATTTAAAATTTTTGATGACCTGCTGCGACGC
TTTTTTTCTGGCAAGATAGTCTTGTAAATGCGGGCCAAGATCTGCACACTGGTATTTCGGTTTTTGGGGC
CGCGGGCGGCGACGGGGCCCGTGCGTCCCAGCGCACATGTTCGGCGAGGCGGGGCCTGCGAGCGCGGCCA
CCGAGAATCGGACGGGGGTAGTCTCAAGCTGGCCGGCCTGCTCTGGTGCCTGGCCTCGCGCCGCCGTGTA
TCGCCCCGCCCTGGGCGGCAAGGCTGGCCCGGTCGGCACCAGTTGCGTGAGCGGAAAGATGGCCGCTTCC
CGGCCCTGCTGCAGGGAGCTCAAAATGGAGGACGCGGCGCTCGGGAGAGCGGGCGGGTGAGTCACCCACA
CAAAGGAAAAGGGCCTTTCCGTCCTCAGCCGTCGCTTCATGTGACTCCACGGAGTACCGGGCGCCGTCCA
GGCACCTCGATTAGTTCTCGAGCTTTTGGAGTACGTCGTCTTTAGGTTGGGGGGAGGGGTTTTATGCGAT
GGAGTTTCCCCACACTGAGTGGGTGGAGACTGAAGTTAGGCCAGCTTGGCACTTGATGTAATTCTCCTTG
GAATTTGCCCTTTTTGAGTTTGGATCTTGGTTCATTCTCAAGCCTCAGACAGTGGTTCAAAGTTTTTTTC
TTCCATTTCAGGTGTCGTGAGGAATTAGCTTGGTACTAATACGACTCACTATAGGGAGACCCAAGCTGGC
TAGGTAAGCTTGATATCGAATTCCTGCAGCCCGGGGGATCACGCCACCATGGATCTTTGGAACTGGGATG
AAGCTTCCCCTCAAGAAGTTCCCCCCGGAAATAAACTCGCGGGGCTTGGAAGACTCCCTCGCCTTCCGCA
ACGCGTCTGGGGCGGATGCCCTGGTGGAGCCTCAGCGGACCCAAACCCTTTGTCTCCAGCGGAGGGGGCA
AAGTTGGGTTTCTGCTTCCCGGATCTTGCTTTGCAAGGCGATACTCCAACGGCGACGGCAGAGACCTGTT
GGAAAGGCACCAGTAGCTCCCTGGCCAGCTTTCCGCAGCTCGATTGGGGGTCAGCCCTTCTCCATCCCGA
AGTTCCCTGGGGGGCGGAACCCGACTCCCAAGCCCTTCCCTGGAGTGGTGATTGGACAGATATGGCATGC
ACAGCCTGGGACAGTTGGTCCGGGGCGTCACAGACATTGGGACCAGCCCCACTTGGACCGGGGCCTATCC
CCGCAGCAGGAAGCGAAGGAGCTGCTGGTCAGAACTGTGTGCCCGTGGCTGGTGAGGCTACCAGTTGGTC
CAGGGCCCAGGCAGCAGGCAGTAACACCAGCTGGGATTGCTCAGTGGGGCCTGACGGGGATACTTATTGG
GGCTCTGGTCTTGGTGGAGAACCGAGAACGGACTGTACGATAAGTTGGGGCGGTCCAGCTGGGCCTGATT
GTACTACGTCATGGAATCCTGGCTTGCACGCCGGCGGCACGACAAGCCTTAAGAGATATCAAAGTTCAGC
CCTTACAGTTTGCTCAGAACCTTCCCCGCAAAGTGACCGAGCGTCACTGGCGCGATGTCCTAAAACTAAT
CATCGAGGGCCGATCCAGTTGTGGCAGTTTTTGCTTGAACTCCTTCACGATGGCGCGAGGAGCAGTTGCA
TCAGATGGACCGGTAACAGCAGGGAGTTCCAATTGTGTGACCCCAAGGAAGTGGCTCGACTGTGGGGTGA
GCGCAAACGGAAGCCTGGTATGAATTACGAAAAGTTGAGTAGGGGTTTGCGATATTACTATAGGCGCGAC
ATCGTTCGAAAGTCCGGTGGTCGAAAGTACACATACAGATTCGGCGGTCGCGTACCATCTCTTGCATACC
CTGATTGCGCAGGCGGGGGTAGGGGTGCGGAAACACAAGGATCCGGCGCAACAAACTTCTCTCTGCTGAA
ACAAGCCGGAGATGTCGAAGAGAATCCTGGACCGATGAAAAAGCCTGAACTCACCGCGACGTCTGTCGAG
AAGTTTCTGATCGAAAAGTTCGACAGCGTCTCCGACCTGATGCAGCTCTCGGAGGGCGAAGAATCTCGTG
CTTTCAGCTTCGATGTAGGAGGGCGTGGATATGTCCTGCGGGTAAATAGCTGCGCCGATGGTTTCTACAA
AGATCGTTATGTTTATCGGCACTTTGCATCGGCCGCGCTCCCGATTCCGGAAGTGCTTGACATTGGGGAA
TTCAGCGAGAGCCTGACCTATTGCATCTCCCGCCGTGCACAGGGTGTCACGTTGCAAGACCTGCCTGAAA
CCGAACTGCCCGCTGTTCTGCAGCCGGTCGCGGAGGCCATGGATGCGATCGCTGCGGCCGATCTTAGCCA
GACGAGCGGGTTCGGCCCATTCGGACCGCAAGGAATCGGTCAATACACTACATGGCGTGATTTCATATGC
GCGATTGCTGATCCCCATGTGTATCACTGGCAAACTGTGATGGACGACACCGTCAGTGCGTCCGTCGCGC
AGGCTCTCGATGAGCTGATGCTTTGGGCCGAGGACTGCCCCGAAGTCCGGCACCTCGTGCACGCGGATTT
CGGCTCCAACAATGTCCTGACGGACAATGGCCGCATAACAGCGGTCATTGACTGGAGCGAGGCGATGTTC
GGGGATTCCCAATACGAGGTCGCCAACATCTTCTTCTGGAGGCCGTGGTTGGCTTGTATGGAGCAGCAGA
CGCGCTACTTCGAGCGGAGGCATCCGGAGCTTGCAGGATCGCCGCGGCTCCGGGCGTATATGCTCCGCAT
TGGTCTTGACCAACTCTATCAGAGCTTGGTTGACGGCAATTTCGATGATGCAGCTTGGGCGCAGGGTCGA
TGCGACGCAATCGTCCGATCCGGAGCCGGGACTGTCGGGCGTACACAAATCGCCCGCAGAAGCGCGGCCG
TCTGGACCGATGGCTGTGTAGAAGTACTCGCCGATAGTGGAAACCGACGCCCCAGCACTCGTCCGAGGGC
AAAGGAATAAGTTAGAACTATTTCCTGGCTGTTACGCGCACTGCCATTAGTCTTTTGTCTACTGACGGGC
TTGTTAAACAGTGAACCGCCCGCCCCACGACCCGCAGCGCCCGACCGAAAGGAGCGCACGACCCCATGCA
TCGAACAAAAGAAAAGGGGGGACTGGAAGGGCTAATTCACTCCCAACGAAGACAAGATATCATAACTTCG
TATAGCATACATTATACGAAGTTATCGGCTAGCTGGTCCGGACTGTACTGGGTCTCTCTGGTTAGACCAG
ATCTGAGCCTGGGAGCTCTCTGGCTAACTAGGGAACCCACTGCTTAAGCCTCAATAAAGCTTGCCTTGAG
TGCTTCAAGTAGTGTGTGCCCGTCTGTTGTGTGACTCTGGTAACTAGAGATCCCTCAGACCCTTTTAGTC
AGTGTGGAAAATCTCTAGCAGGGCCCGTTTAAACCCGCTGATCAGCCTCGACTGTGCCTTCTAGTTGCCA
GCCATCTGTTGTTTGCCCCTCCCCCGTGCCTTCCTTGACCCTGGAAGGTGCCACTCCCACTGTCCTTTCC
TAATAAAATGAGGAAATTGCATCGCATTGTCTGAGTAGGTGTCATTCTATTCTGGGGGGTGGGGTGGGGC
AGGACAGCAAGGGGGAGGATTGGGAAGACAATAGCAGGCATGCTGGGGATGCGGTGGGCTCTATGGCTTC
TGAGGCGGAAAGAACCAGCTGGGGCTCTAGGGGGTATCCCC
[124 nt withheld, positions 6902-7025]
C
[91 nt withheld, positions 7027-7117]
A
[49 nt withheld, positions 7119-7167]
CCTTTGACGTTGGAGTCCACGTTCTTT
[37 nt withheld, positions 7195-7231]
ACCCTATCTCGGTCTATTCTTTTGATTTATAAGGGATTTTGCCGATTTCGGCCTATTGGTTAAAAAATGA
GCTGATTTAACAAAAATTTAACGCGAATTAATTCTGTGGAATGTGTGTCAGTTAGGGTGTGGAAAGTCCC
CAGGCTCCCCAGCAGGCAGAAGTATGCAAAGCATGCATCTCAATTAGTCAGCAACCAGGTGTGGAAAGTC
CCCAGGCTCCCCAGCAGGCAGAAGTATGCAAAGCATGCATCTCAATTAGTCAGCAACCATAGTCCCGCCC
CTAACTCCGCCCATCCCGCCCCTAACTCCGCCCAGTTCCGCCCATTCTCCGCCCCATGGCTGACTAATTT
TTTTTATTTATGCAGAGGCCGAGGCCGCCTCTGCCTCTGAGCTATTCCAGAAGTAGTGAGGAGGCTTTTT
TGGAGGCCTAGGCTTTTGCAAAAAGCTCCCGGGAGCTTGTATATCCATTTTCGGATCTGATCAGCACGTG
TTGACAATTAATCATCGGCATAGTATATCGGCATAGTATAATACGACAAGGTGAGGAACTAAACCATGGC
CAAGTTGACCAGTGCCGTTCCGGTGCTCACCGCGCGCGACGTCGCCGGAGCGGTCGAGTTCTGGACCGAC
CGGCTCGGGTTCTCCCGGGACTTCGTGGAGGACGACTTCGCCGGTGTGGTCCGGGACGACGTGACCCTGT
TCATCAGCGCGGTCCAGGACCAGGTGGTGCCGGACAACACCCTGGCCTGGGTGTGGGTGCGCGGCCTGGA
CGAGCTGTACGCCGAGTGGTCGGAGGTCGTGTCCACGAACTTCCGGGACGCCTCCGGGCCGGCCATGACC
GAGATCGGCGAGCAGCCGTGGGGGCGGGAGTTCGCCCTGCGCGACCCGGCCGGCAACTGCGTGCACTTCG
TGGCCGAGGAGCAGGACTGACACGTGCTACGAGATTTCGATTCCACCGCCGCCTTCTATGAAAGGTTGGG
CTTCGGAATCGTTTTCCGGGACGCCGGCTGGATGATCCTCCAGCGCGGGGATCTCATGCTGGAGTTCTTC
GCCCACCCCAACTTGTTTATTGCAGCTTATAATGGTTACAAATAAAGCAATAGCATCACAAATTTCACAA
ATAAAGCATTTTTTTCACTGCATTCTAGTTGTGGTTTGTCCAAACTCATCAATGTATCTTATCATGTCTG
TATACCGTCGACCTCTAGCTAGAGCTTGGCGTAATCATGGTCATAGCTGTTTCCTGTGTGAAATTGTTAT
CCGCTCACAATTCCACACAACATACGAGCCGGAAGCATAAAGTGTAAAGCCTGGGGTGCCTAATGAGTGA
GCTAACTCACATTAATTGCGTTGCGCTCACTGCCCGCTTTCCAGTCGGGAAACCTGTCGTGCCAGCTGCA
TTAATGAATCGGCCAACGCGCGGGGAGAGGCGGTTTGCGTATTGGGCGCTCTTCCGCTTCCTCGCTCACT
GACTCGCTGCGCTCGGTCGTTCGGCTGCGGCGAGCGGTATCAGCTCACTCAAAGGCGGTAATACGGTTAT
CCACAGAATCAGGGGATAACGCAGGAAAGAACATGTGAGCAAAAGGCCAGCAAAAGGCCAGGAACCGTAA
AAAGGCCGCGTTGCTGGCGTTTTTCCATAGGCTCCGCCCCCCTGACGAGCATCACAAAAATCGACGCTCA
AGTCAGAGGTGGCGAAACCCGACAGGACTATAAAGATACCAGGCGTTTCCCCCTGGAAGCTCCCTCGTGC
GCTCTCCTGTTCCGACCCTGCCGCTTACCGGATACCTGTCCGCCTTTCTCCCTTCGGGAAGCGTGGCGCT
TTCTCATAGCTCACGCTGTAGGTATCTCAGTTCGGTGTAGGTCGTTCGCTCCAAGCTGGGCTGTGTGCAC
GAACCCCCCGTTCAGCCCGACCGCTGCGCCTTATCCGGTAACTATCGTCTTGAGTCCAACCCGGTAAGAC
ACGACTTATCGCCACTGGCAGCAGCCACTGGTAACAGGATTAGCAGAGCGAGGTATGTAGGCGGTGCTAC
AGAGTTCTTGAAGTGGTGGCCTAACTACGGCTACACTAGAAGAACAGTATTTGGTATCTGCGCTCTGCTG
AAGCCAGTTACCTTCGGAAAAAGAGTTGGTAGCTCTTGATCCGGCAAACAAACCACCGCTGGTAGCGGTG
GTTTTTTTGTTTGCAAGCAGCAGATTACGCGCAGAAAAAAAGGATCTCAAGAAGATCCTTTGATCTTTTC
TACGGGGTCTGACGCTCAGTGGAACGAAAACTCACGTTAAGGGATTTTGGTCATGAGATTATCAAAAAGG
ATCTTCACCTAGATCCTTTTAAATTAAAAATGAAGTTTTAAATCAATCTAAAGTATATATGAGTAAACTT
GGTCTGACAGTTACCAATGCTTAATCAGTGAGGCACCTATCTCAGCGATCTGTCTATTTCGTTCATCCAT
AGTTGCCTGACTCCCCGTCGTGTAGATAACTACGATACGGGAGGGCTTACCATCTGGCCCCAGTGCTGCA
ATGATACCGCGAGACCCACGCTCACCGGCTCCAGATTTATCAGCAATAAACCAGCCAGCCGGAAGGGCCG
AGCGCAGAAGTGGTCCTGCAACTTTATCCGCCTCCATCCAGTCTATTAATTGTTGCCGGGAAGCTAGAGT
AAGTAGTTCGCCAGTTAATAGTTTGCGCAACGTTGTTGCCATTGCTACAGGCATCGTGGTGTCACGCTCG
TCGTTTGGTATGGCTTCATTCAGCTCCGGTTCCCAACGATCAAGGCGAGTTACATGATCCCCCATGTTGT
GCAAAAAAGCGGTTAGCTCCTTCGGTCCTCCGATCGTTGTCAGAAGTAAGTTGGCCGCAGTGTTATCACT
CATGGTTATGGCAGCACTGCATAATTCTCTTACTGTCATGCCATCCGTAAGATGCTTTTCTGTGACTGGT
GAGTACTCAACCAAGTCATTCTGAGAATAGTGTATGCGGCGACCGAGTTGCTCTTGCCCGGCGTCAATAC
GGGATAATACCGCGCCACATAGCAGAACTTTAAAAGTGCTCATCATTGGAAAACGTTCTTCGGGGCGAAA
ACTCTCAAGGATCTTACCGCTGTTGAGATCCAGTTCGATGTAACCCACTCGTGCACCCAACTGATCTTCA
GCATCTTTTACTTTCACCAGCGTTTCTGGGTGAGCAAAAACAGGAAGGCAAAATGCCGCAAAAAAGGGAA
TAAGGGCGACACGGAAATGTTGAATACTCATACTCTTCCTTTTTCAATATTATTGAAGCATTTATCAGGG
TTATTGTCTCATGAGCGGATACATATTTGAATGTATTTAGAAAAATAAACAAATAGGGGTTCCGCGCACA
TTTCCCCGAAAAGTGCCACCTGACG
