>Addgene plasmid #120436 | EF1a_ETV2_P2A_Hygro_Barcode | depositor partial sequence | sequence record 228676 | ETV2 gene
ATGGATCTTTGGAACTGGGATGAAGCTTCCCCTCAAGAAGTTCCCCCCGGAAATAAACTCGCGGGGCTTG
GAAGACTCCCTCGCCTTCCGCAACGCGTCTGGGGCGGATGCCCTGGTGGAGCCTCAGCGGACCCAAACCC
TTTGTCTCCAGCGGAGGGGGCAAAGTTGGGTTTCTGCTTCCCGGATCTTGCTTTGCAAGGCGATACTCCA
ACGGCGACGGCAGAGACCTGTTGGAAAGGCACCAGTAGCTCCCTGGCCAGCTTTCCGCAGCTCGATTGGG
GGTCAGCCCTTCTCCATCCCGAAGTTCCCTGGGGGGCGGAACCCGACTCCCAAGCCCTTCCCTGGAGTGG
TGATTGGACAGATATGGCATGCACAGCCTGGGACAGTTGGTCCGGGGCGTCACAGACATTGGGACCAGCC
CCACTTGGACCGGGGCCTATCCCCGCAGCAGGAAGCGAAGGAGCTGCTGGTCAGAACTGTGTGCCCGTGG
CTGGTGAGGCTACCAGTTGGTCCAGGGCCCAGGCAGCAGGCAGTAACACCAGCTGGGATTGCTCAGTGGG
GCCTGACGGGGATACTTATTGGGGCTCTGGTCTTGGTGGAGAACCGAGAACGGACTGTACGATAAGTTGG
GGCGGTCCAGCTGGGCCTGATTGTACTACGTCATGGAATCCTGGCTTGCACGCCGGCGGCACGACAAGCC
TTAAGAGATATCAAAGTTCAGCCCTTACAGTTTGCTCAGAACCTTCCCCGCAAAGTGACCGAGCGTCACT
GGCGCGATGTCCTAAAACTAATCATCGAGGGCCGATCCAGTTGTGGCAGTTTTTGCTTGAACTCCTTCAC
GATGGCGCGAGGAGCAGTTGCATCAGATGGACCGGTAACAGCAGGGAGTTCCAATTGTGTGACCCCAAGG
AAGTGGCTCGACTGTGGGGTGAGCGCAAACGGAAGCCTGGTATGAATTACGAAAAGTTGAGTAGGGGTTT
GCGATATTACTATAGGCGCGACATCGTTCGAAAGTCCGGTGGTCGAAAGTACACATACAGATTCGGCGGT
CGCGTACCATCTCTTGCATACCCTGATTGCGCAGGCGGGGGTAGGGGTGCGGAAACACAA
