>Addgene plasmid #120436 | EF1a_ETV2_P2A_Hygro_Barcode | depositor partial sequence | sequence record 228677 | ETV2 barcode
CACTGCCATTAGTCTTTTGT
